>Addgene plasmid #76823 | IGFN1 gRNA (BRDN0001147410) | addgene full sequence | sequence record 186576 | Addgene Assembled Sequence
CCCGGGTGCAAAGATGGATAAAGTTTTAAACAGAGAGGAATCTTTGCAGCTAATGGACCTTCTAGGTCTT
GAAAGGAGTGGGAATTGGCTCCGGTGCCCGTCAGTGGGCAGAGCGCACATCGCCCACAGTCCCCGAGAAG
TTGGGGGGAGGGGTCGGCAATTGATCCGGTGCCTAGAGAAGGTGGCGCGGGGTAAACTGGGAAAGTGATG
TCGTGTACTGGCTCCGCCTTTTTCCCGAGGGTGGGGGAGAACCGTATATAAGTGCAGTAGTCGCCGTGAA
CGTTCTTTTTCGCAACGGGTTTGCCGCCAGAACACAGGTAAGTGCCGTGTGTGGTTCCCGCGGGCCTGGC
CTCTTTACGGGTTATGGCCCTTGCGTGCCTTGAATTACTTCCACCTGGCTGCAGTACGTGATTCTTGATC
CCGAGCTTCGGGTTGGAAGTGGGTGGGAGAGTTCGAGGCCTTGCGCTTAAGGAGCCCCTTCGCCTCGTGC
TTGAGTTGAGGCCTGGCCTGGGCGCTGGGGCCGCCGCGTGCGAATCTGGTGGCACCTTCGCGCCTGTCTC
GCTGCTTTCGATAAGTCTCTAGCCATTTAAAATTTTTGATGACCTGCTGCGACGCTTTTTTTCTGGCAAG
ATAGTCTTGTAAATGCGGGCCAAGATCTGCACACTGGTATTTCGGTTTTTGGGGCCGCGGGCGGCGACGG
GGCCCGTGCGTCCCAGCGCACATGTTCGGCGAGGCGGGGCCTGCGAGCGCGGCCACCGAGAATCGGACGG
GGGTAGTCTCAAGCTGGCCGGCCTGCTCTGGTGCCTGGCCTCGCGCCGCCGTGTATCGCCCCGCCCTGGG
CGGCAAGGCTGGCCCGGTCGGCACCAGTTGCGTGAGCGGAAAGATGGCCGCTTCCCGGCCCTGCTGCAGG
GAGCTCAAAATGGAGGACGCGGCGCTCGGGAGAGCGGGCGGGTGAGTCACCCACACAAAGGAAAAGGGCC
TTTCCGTCCTCAGCCGTCGCTTCATGTGACTCCACGGAGTACCGGGCGCCGTCCAGGCACCTCGATTAGT
TCTCGAGCTTTTGGAGTACGTCGTCTTTAGGTTGGGGGGAGGGGTTTTATGCGATGGAGTTTCCCCACAC
TGAGTGGGTGGAGACTGAAGTTAGGCCAGCTTGGCACTTGATGTAATTCTCCTTGGAATTTGCCCTTTTT
GAGTTTGGATCTTGGTTCATTCTCAAGCCTCAGACAGTGGTTCAAAGTTTTTTTCTTCCATTTCAGGTGT
CGTGACGTACGGCCACCATGACCGAGTACAAGCCCACGGTGCGCCTCGCCACCCGCGACGACGTCCCCAG
GGCCGTACGCACCCTCGCCGCCGCGTTCGCCGACTACCCCGCCACGCGCCACACCGTCGATCCGGACCGC
CACATCGAGCGGGTCACCGAGCTGCAAGAACTCTTCCTCACGCGCGTCGGGCTCGACATCGGCAAGGTGT
GGGTCGCGGACGACGGCGCCGCCGTGGCGGTCTGGACCACGCCGGAGAGCGTCGAAGCGGGGGCGGTGTT
CGCCGAGATCGGCCCGCGCATGGCCGAGTTGAGCGGTTCCCGGCTGGCCGCGCAGCAACAGATGGAAGGC
CTCCTGGCGCCGCACCGGCCCAAGGAGCCCGCGTGGTTCCTGGCCACCGTCGGAGTCTCGCCCGACCACC
AGGGCAAGGGTCTGGGCAGCGCCGTCGTGCTCCCCGGAGTGGAGGCGGCCGAGCGCGCCGGGGTGCCCGC
CTTCCTGGAGACCTCCGCGCCCCGCAACCTCCCCTTCTACGAGCGGCTCGGCTTCACCGTCACCGCCGAC
GTCGAGGTGCCCGAAGGACCGCGCACCTGGTGCATGACCCGCAAGCCCGGTGCCTGAACGCGTTAAGTCG
ACAATCAACCTCTGGATTACAAAATTTGTGAAAGATTGACTGGTATTCTTAACTATGTTGCTCCTTTTAC
GCTATGTGGATACGCTGCTTTAATGCCTTTGTATCATGCTATTGCTTCCCGTATGGCTTTCATTTTCTCC
TCCTTGTATAAATCCTGGTTGCTGTCTCTTTATGAGGAGTTGTGGCCCGTTGTCAGGCAACGTGGCGTGG
TGTGCACTGTGTTTGCTGACGCAACCCCCACTGGTTGGGGCATTGCCACCACCTGTCAGCTCCTTTCCGG
GACTTTCGCTTTCCCCCTCCCTATTGCCACGGCGGAACTCATCGCCGCCTGCCTTGCCCGCTGCTGGACA
GGGGCTCGGCTGTTGGGCACTGACAATTCCGTGGTGTTGTCGGGGAAATCATCGTCCTTTCCTTGGCTGC
TCGCCTGTGTTGCCACCTGGATTCTGCGCGGGACGTCCTTCTGCTACGTCCCTTCGGCCCTCAATCCAGC
GGACCTTCCTTCCCGCGGCCTGCTGCCGGCTCTGCGGCCTCTTCCGCGTCTTCGCCTTCGCCCTCAGACG
AGTCGGATCTCCCTTTGGGCCGCCTCCCCGCGTCGACTTTAAGACCAATGACTTACAAGGCAGCTGTAGA
TCTTAGCCACTTTTTAAAAGAAAAGGGGGGACTGGAAGGGCTAATTCACTCCCAACGAAGACAAGATCTG
CTTTTTGCTTGTACTGGGTCTCTCTGGTTAGACCAGATCTGAGCCTGGGAGCTCTCTGGCTAACTAGGGA
ACCCACTGCTTAAGCCTCAATAAAGCTTGCCTTGAGTGCTTCAAGTAGTGTGTGCCCGTCTGTTGTGTGA
CTCTGGTAACTAGAGATCCCTCAGACCCTTTTAGTCAGTGTGGAAAATCTCTAGCAGTACGTATAGTAGT
TCATGTCATCTTATTATTCAGTATTTATAACTTGCAAAGAAATGAATATCAGAGAGTGAGAGGAACTTGT
TTATTGCAGCTTATAATGGTTACAAATAAAGCAATAGCATCACAAATTTCACAAATAAAGCATTTTTTTC
ACTGCATTCTAGTTGTGGTTTGTCCAAACTCATCAATGTATCTTATCATGTCTGGCTCTAGCTATCCCGC
CCCTAACTCCGCCCATCCCGCCCCTAACTCCGCCCAGTTCCGCCCATTCTCCGCCCCATGGCTGACTAAT
TTTTTTTATTTATGCAGAGGCCGAGGCCGCCTCGGCCTCTGAGCTATTCCAGAAGTAGTGAGGAGGCTTT
TTTGGAGGCCTAGGGACGTACCCAATTCGCCCTATAGTGAGTCGTATTACGCGCGCTCACTGGCCGTCGT
TTTACAACGTCGTGACTGGGAAAACCCTGGCGTTACCCAACTTAATCGCCTTGCAGCACATCCCCCTTTC
GCCAGCTGGCGTAATAGCGAAGAGGCCCGCACCGATCGCCCTTCCCAACAGTTGCGCAGCCTGAATGGCG
AATGGG
[124 nt withheld, positions 3367-3490]
C
[91 nt withheld, positions 3492-3582]
A
[49 nt withheld, positions 3584-3632]
CCTTTGACGTTGGAGTCCACGTTCTTT
[37 nt withheld, positions 3660-3696]
ACCCTATCTCGGTCTATTCTTTTGATTTATAAGGGATTTTGCCGATTTCGGCCTATTGGTTAAAAAATGA
GCTGATTTAACAAAAATTTAACGCGAATTTTAACAAAATATTAACGCTTACAATTTAGGTGGCACTTTTC
GGGGAAATGTGCGCGGAACCCCTATTTGTTTATTTTTCTAAATACATTCAAATATGTATCCGCTCATGAG
ACAATAACCCTGATAAATGCTTCAATAATATTGAAAAAGGAAGAGTATGAGTATTCAACATTTCCGTGTC
GCCCTTATTCCCTTTTTTGCGGCATTTTGCCTTCCTGTTTTTGCTCACCCAGAAACGCTGGTGAAAGTAA
AAGATGCTGAAGATCAGTTGGGTGCACGAGTGGGTTACATCGAACTGGATCTCAACAGCGGTAAGATCCT
TGAGAGTTTTCGCCCCGAAGAACGTTTTCCAATGATGAGCACTTTTAAAGTTCTGCTATGTGGCGCGGTA
TTATCCCGTATTGACGCCGGGCAAGAGCAACTCGGTCGCCGCATACACTATTCTCAGAATGACTTGGTTG
AGTACTCACCAGTCACAGAAAAGCATCTTACGGATGGCATGACAGTAAGAGAATTATGCAGTGCTGCCAT
AACCATGAGTGATAACACTGCGGCCAACTTACTTCTGACAACGATCGGAGGACCGAAGGAGCTAACCGCT
TTTTTGCACAACATGGGGGATCATGTAACTCGCCTTGATCGTTGGGAACCGGAGCTGAATGAAGCCATAC
CAAACGACGAGCGTGACACCACGATGCCTGTAGCAATGGCAACAACGTTGCGCAAACTATTAACTGGCGA
ACTACTTACTCTAGCTTCCCGGCAACAATTAATAGACTGGATGGAGGCGGATAAAGTTGCAGGACCACTT
CTGCGCTCGGCCCTTCCGGCTGGCTGGTTTATTGCTGATAAATCTGGAGCCGGTGAGCGTGGGTCTCGCG
GTATCATTGCAGCACTGGGGCCAGATGGTAAGCCCTCCCGTATCGTAGTTATCTACACGACGGGGAGTCA
GGCAACTATGGATGAACGAAATAGACAGATCGCTGAGATAGGTGCCTCACTGATTAAGCATTGGTAACTG
TCAGACCAAGTTTACTCATATATACTTTAGATTGATTTAAAACTTCATTTTTAATTTAAAAGGATCTAGG
TGAAGATCCTTTTTGATAATCTCATGACCAAAATCCCTTAACGTGAGTTTTCGTTCCACTGAGCGTCAGA
CCCCGTAGAAAAGATCAAAGGATCTTCTTGAGATCCTTTTTTTCTGCGCGTAATCTGCTGCTTGCAAACA
AAAAAACCACCGCTACCAGCGGTGGTTTGTTTGCCGGATCAAGAGCTACCAACTCTTTTTCCGAAGGTAA
CTGGCTTCAGCAGAGCGCAGATACCAAATACTGTTCTTCTAGTGTAGCCGTAGTTAGGCCACCACTTCAA
GAACTCTGTAGCACCGCCTACATACCTCGCTCTGCTAATCCTGTTACCAGTGGCTGCTGCCAGTGGCGAT
AAGTCGTGTCTTACCGGGTTGGACTCAAGACGATAGTTACCGGATAAGGCGCAGCGGTCGGGCTGAACGG
GGGGTTCGTGCACACAGCCCAGCTTGGAGCGAACGACCTACACCGAACTGAGATACCTACAGCGTGAGCT
ATGAGAAAGCGCCACGCTTCCCGAAGGGAGAAAGGCGGACAGGTATCCGGTAAGCGGCAGGGTCGGAACA
GGAGAGCGCACGAGGGAGCTTCCAGGGGGAAACGCCTGGTATCTTTATAGTCCTGTCGGGTTTCGCCACC
TCTGACTTGAGCGTCGATTTTTGTGATGCTCGTCAGGGGGGCGGAGCCTATGGAAAAACGCCAGCAACGC
GGCCTTTTTACGGTTCCTGGCCTTTTGCTGGCCTTTTGCTCACATGTTCTTTCCTGCGTTATCCCCTGAT
TCTGTGGATAACCGTATTACCGCCTTTGAGTGAGCTGATACCGCTCGCCGCAGCCGAACGACCGAGCGCA
GCGAGTCAGTGAGCGAGGAAGCGGAAGAGCGCCCAATACGCAAACCGCCTCTCCCCGCGCGTTGGCCGAT
TCATTAATGCAGCTGGCACGACAGGTTTCCCGACTGGAAAGCGGGCAGTGAGCGCAACGCAATTAATGTG
AGTTAGCTCACTCATTAGGCACCCCAGGCTTTACACTTTATGCTTCCGGCTCGTATGTTGTGTGGAATTG
TGAGCGGATAACAATTTCACACAGGAAACAGCTATGACCATGATTACGCCAAGCGCGCAATTAACCCTCA
CTAAAGGGAACAAAAGCTGGAGCTGCAAGCTTAATGTAGTCTTATGCAATACTCTTGTAGTCTTGCAACA
TGGTAACGATGAGTTAGCAACATGCCTTACAAGGAGAGAAAAAGCACCGTGCATGCCGATTGGTGGAAGT
AAGGTGGTACGATCGTGCCTTATTAGGAAGGCAACAGACGGGTCTGACATGGATTGGACGAACCACTGAA
TTGCCGCATTGCAGAGATATTGTATTTAAGTGCCTAGCTCGATACATAAACGGGTCTCTCTGGTTAGACC
AGATCTGAGCCTGGGAGCTCTCTGGCTAACTAGGGAACCCACTGCTTAAGCCTCAATAAAGCTTGCCTTG
AGTGCTTCAAGTAGTGTGTGCCCGTCTGTTGTGTGACTCTGGTAACTAGAGATCCCTCAGACCCTTTTAG
TCAGTGTGGAAAATCTCTAGCAGTGGCGCCCGAACAGGGACTTGAAAGCGAAAGGGAAACCAGAGGAGCT
CTCTCGACGCAGGACTCGGCTTGCTGAAGCGCGCACGGCAAGAGGCGAGGGGCGGCGACTGGTGAGTACG
CCAAAAATTTTGACTAGCGGAGGCTAGAAGGAGAGAGATGGGTGCGAGAGCGTCAGTATTAAGCGGGGGA
GAATTAGATCGCGATGGGAAAAAATTCGGTTAAGGCCAGGGGGAAAGAAAAAATATAAATTAAAACATAT
AGTATGGGCAAGCAGGGAGCTAGAACGATTCGCAGTTAATCCTGGCCTGTTAGAAACATCAGAAGGCTGT
AGACAAATACTGGGACAGCTACAACCATCCCTTCAGACAGGATCAGAAGAACTTAGATCATTATATAATA
CAGTAGCAACCCTCTATTGTGTGCATCAAAGGATAGAGATAAAAGACACCAAGGAAGCTTTAGACAAGAT
AGAGGAAGAGCAAAACAAAAGTAAGACCACCGCACAGCAAGCGGCCGCTGATCTTCAGACCTGGAGGAGG
AGATATGAGGGACAATTGGAGAAGTGAATTATATAAATATAAAGTAGTAAAAATTGAACCATTAGGAGTA
GCACCCACCAAGGCAAAGAGAAGAGTGGTGCAGAGAGAAAAAAGAGCAGTGGGAATAGGAGCTTTGTTCC
TTGGGTTCTTGGGAGCAGCAGGAAGCACTATGGGCGCAGCGTCAATGACGCTGACGGTACAGGCCAGACA
ATTATTGTCTGGTATAGTGCAGCAGCAGAACAATTTGCTGAGGGCTATTGAGGCGCAACAGCATCTGTTG
CAACTCACAGTCTGGGGCATCAAGCAGCTCCAGGCAAGAATCCTGGCTGTGGAAAGATACCTAAAGGATC
AACAGCTCCTGGGGATTTGGGGTTGCTCTGGAAAACTCATTTGCACCACTGCTGTGCCTTGGAATGCTAG
TTGGAGTAATAAATCTCTGGAACAGATTTGGAATCACACGACCTGGATGGAGTGGGACAGAGAAATTAAC
AATTACACAAGCTTAATACACTCCTTAATTGAAGAATCGCAAAACCAGCAAGAAAAGAATGAACAAGAAT
TATTGGAATTAGATAAATGGGCAAGTTTGTGGAATTGGTTTAACATAACAAATTGGCTGTGGTATATAAA
ATTATTCATAATGATAGTAGGAGGCTTGGTAGGTTTAAGAATAGTTTTTGCTGTACTTTCTATAGTGAAT
AGAGTTAGGCAGGGATATTCACCATTATCGTTTCAGACCCACCTCCCAACCCCGAGGGGACCCAGAGAGG
GCCTATTTCCCATGATTCCTTCATATTTGCATATACGATACAAGGCTGTTAGAGAGATAATTAGAATTAA
TTTGACTGTAAACACAAAGATATTAGTACAAAATACGTGACGTAGAAAGTAATAATTTCTTGGGTAGTTT
GCAGTTTTAAAATTATGTTTTAAAATGGACTATCATATGCTTACCGTAACTTGAAAGTATTTCGATTTCT
TGGCTTTATATATCTTGTGGAAAGGACGAAACACCGGTCACTCGCACCTCACAATGGTTTTAGAGCTAGA
AATAGCAAGTTAAAATAAGGCTAGTCCGTTATCAACTTGAAAAAGTGGCACCGAGTCGGTGCTTTTTTAA
GCTTGGCGTAACTAGATCTTGAGACAAATGGCAGTATTCATCCACAATTTTAAAAGAAAAGGGGGGATTG
GGGGGTACAGTGCAGGGGAAAGAATAGTAGACATAATAGCAACAGACATACAAACTAAAGAATTACAAAA
ACAAATTACAAAAATTCAAAATTTTCGGGTTTATTACAGGGACAGCAGAGATCCACTTTGGCGCCGGCTC
GAGGGGG
Features (pLannotate 1.2.2; 29 found; start..end, strand, type, name):
     14..80      +  CDS            small t antigen (fragment): SV40 (simian virus 40) small t antigen
    106..317     +  promoter       EF-1α core promoter: core promoter for human elongation factor EF-1α
    318..1256    +  intron         EF-1α intron A: intron upstream of the start codon of human EF-1α
   1278..1877    +  CDS            PuroR (fragment): puromycin N-acetyltransferase; pac from Streptomyces; confers resistance to puromycin
   1893..2481    +  misc_feature   WPRE: woodchuck hepatitis virus posttranscriptional regulatory element
   2532..2551    +  misc_feature   cPPT/CTS (fragment): central polypurine tract and central termination sequence of HIV-1
   2553..2786    +  LTR            3' LTR (ΔU3): self-inactivating 3' long terminal repeat (LTR) from HIV-1
   2864..2985    +  polyA_signal   SV40 poly(A) signal: SV40 polyadenylation signal
   3025..3160    +  rep_origin     SV40 ori: SV40 origin of replication
   3181..3199    -  promoter       T7 promoter: promoter for bacteriophage T7 RNA polymerase
   3207..3362    +  CDS            lacZα (fragment): LacZα fragment of β-galactosidase; lacZ fragment
   3367..3795    +  rep_origin     f1 ori (sequence partly withheld): f1 bacteriophage origin of replication; arrow indicates direction of (+) strand synthesis
   3848..3952    +  promoter       AmpR promoter: bla
   3953..4813    +  CDS            AmpR: β-lactamase; bla; confers resistance to ampicillin, carbenicillin, and related antibiotics
   4984..5572    +  rep_origin     ori: high-copy-number ColE1/pMB1/pBR322/pUC origin of replication
   5755..5847    +  CDS            lacI (fragment): lac repressor; lacI; The lac repressor binds to the lac operator to inhibit transcription in E. coli. This inhibition can be relieved by adding lactose or isopropyl-β-D-thiogalactopyranoside (IPTG).
   5860..5881    +  protein_bind   CAP binding site: CAP binding activates transcription in the presence of cAMP. E. coli catabolite activator protein
   5896..5926    +  promoter       lac promoter: promoter for the E. coli lac operon
   5934..5950    +  protein_bind   lac operator: The lac repressor binds to the lac operator to inhibit transcription in E. coli. This inhibition can be relieved by adding lactose or isopropyl-β-D-thiogalactopyranoside (IPTG). lac repressor encoded by lacI
   5995..6013    +  promoter       T3 promoter: promoter for bacteriophage T3 RNA polymerase
   6041..6267    +  promoter       RSV promoter: Rous sarcoma virus enhancer/promoter
   6268..6448    +  LTR            5' LTR (truncated): truncated 5' long terminal repeat (LTR) from HIV-1
   6495..6620    +  misc_feature   HIV-1 Ψ: packaging signal of human immunodeficiency virus type 1
   6604..6967    +  CDS            HIV-1 gag (fragment): gag protein from human immunodeficiency virus 1; gag
   7113..7346    +  misc_feature   RRE: The Rev response element (RRE) of HIV-1 allows for Rev-dependent mRNA export from the nucleus to the cytoplasm.
   7723..7749    +  CDS            Rev (fragment): human immunodeficiency virus 1 (HIV-1) Rev protein; rev; enhances nuclear export of unspliced and incompletely spliced viral mRNAs
   7753..7993    +  promoter       U6 promoter: RNA polymerase III promoter for human U6 snRNA
   8023..8098    +  misc_RNA       gRNA scaffold: guide RNA scaffold for the Streptococcus pyogenes CRISPR/Cas9 system
   8154..8271    +  misc_feature   cPPT/CTS: central polypurine tract and central termination sequence of HIV-1
