[The description below was written by a language model from this plasmid's Addgene catalogue record and pLannotate feature annotations shown in this document.]
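Description:
IGFN1 gRNA (BRDN0001147410) is a third-generation lentiviral guide RNA plasmid built on the lentiGuide-Puro backbone. It delivers a single CRISPR guide against human IGFN1, designed against the reference transcript NM_001164586.1. In bacteria it is maintained as a high-copy plasmid through a ColE1/pUC-type origin and selected with ampicillin via β-lactamase. The backbone also carries an f1 origin, an SV40 origin and remnants of lac and T7/T3 cloning sequences.

The viral genome is transcribed from an RSV promoter fused to a truncated HIV-1 5' LTR, which makes production of the genomic RNA independent of Tat. It is followed by the Ψ packaging signal with a partial gag region, the Rev response element for Rev-dependent nuclear export, and a central polypurine tract that aids nuclear import. It ends in a U3-deleted, self-inactivating 3' LTR with a downstream SV40 polyadenylation signal.

Two expression units sit between the LTRs. A human U6 RNA polymerase III promoter drives the IGFN1-specific spacer joined to the Streptococcus pyogenes Cas9 guide scaffold. An EF-1α core promoter with its intron A drives puromycin N-acetyltransferase, so transduced mammalian cells can be selected with puromycin. A WPRE downstream of this cassette enhances transcript expression.

The plasmid does not encode Cas9, so it must be paired with a separate Cas9 vector such as lentiCas9-Blast or used in cells that already express the nuclease. It is an individual clone associated with a human kinome gRNA library built on optimized sgRNA design rules, and is suited to knockout of IGFN1 in human cells.
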