Addgene plasmid #76823: IGFN1 gRNA (BRDN0001147410)
Purpose: 3rd generation lentiviral gRNA plasmid targeting human IGFN1
Depositing lab: John Doench & David Root. Depositing organization: Broad Institute. Publication: Optimized sgRNA design to maximize activity and minimize off-target effects of CRISPR-Cas9. Doench JG, Fusi N, Sullender M, Hegde M, Vaimberg EW, Donovan KF, Smith I, Tothova Z, Wilen C, Orchard R, Virgin HW, Listgarten J, Root DE. Nat Biotechnol. 2016 Jan 18. doi: 10.1038/nbt.3437. PubMed 26780180.
Backbone
  Vector backbone: lentiGuide-Puro
  Backbone manufacturer: Zhang Lab (Addgene plasmid # 52963)
  Vector type: Mammalian Expression, Lentiviral, CRISPR
  Selectable markers: Puromycin
Growth in bacteria
  Bacterial resistance: Ampicillin, 100 μg/mL
  Growth temperature: 37°C
  Growth strain: DH5alpha
  Copy number: High Copy
Gene/Insert
  Gene/Insert name: IGFN1 (alt names: IGFN1; NM_001164586.1)
  gRNA/shRNA sequence: GTCACTCGCACCTCACAATG
  Species: H. sapiens (human)
  Entrez Gene: IGFN1 (a.k.a. EEF1A2BP1, DKFZp434B1231)
  Promoter: hU6
  Cloning method: Unknown
  Sequencing primers: 5′ U6-F; 3′ pS2-R
Terms and licenses: Academic/Nonprofit Terms; Industry Terms: Not Available to Industry
Depositor comments: The gRNA was designed to target the following Genbank reference sequence(s): NM_001164586.1. Note that this plasmid does NOT contain Cas9. It should be used in conjunction with lentiCas9-Blast (Addgene #52962) or otherwise with cell lines already expressing Cas9. Browse the full kinome gRNA library at http://www.addgene.org/pooled-library/broadgpp-human-kinome/ or visit http://www.broadinstitute.org/rnai/public/ for detailed protocols and information.
How to cite: IGFN1 gRNA (BRDN0001147410) was a gift from John Doench & David Root (Addgene plasmid # 76823 ; http://n2t.net/addgene:76823 ; RRID:Addgene_76823)
