>Addgene plasmid #76823 | IGFN1 gRNA (BRDN0001147410) | depositor partial sequence | sequence record 144283 | Target Sequence
GTCACTCGCACCTCACAATG
