>Addgene plasmid #76823 | IGFN1 gRNA (BRDN0001147410) | addgene partial sequence | sequence record 186575 | hU6-F
TAGAAAGTAATAATTTCTTGGGTAGTTTGCAGTTTTAAAATTATGTTTTAAAATGGACTATCATATGCTT
ACCGTAACTTGAAAGTATTTCGATTTCTTGGCTTTATATATCTTGTGGAAAGGACGAAACACCGGTCACT
CGCACCTCACAATGGTTTTAGAGCTAGAAATAGCAAGTTAAAATAAGGCTAGTCCGTTATCAACTTGAAA
AAGTGGCACCGAGTCGGTGCTTTTTTAAGCTTGGCGTAACTAGATCTTGAGACAAATGGCAGTATTCATC
CACAATTTTAAAAGAAAAGGGGGGATTGGGGGGTACAGTGCAGGGGAAAGAATAGTAGACATAATAGCAA
CAGACATACAAACTAAAGAATTACAAAAACAAATTACAAAAATTCAAAATTTTCGGGTTTATTACAGGGA
CAGCAGAGATCCACTTTGGCGCCGGCTCGAGGGGGCCCGGGTGCAAAGATGGATAAAGTTTTAAACAGAG
AGGAATCTTTGCAGCTAATGGACCTTCTAGGTCTTGAAAGGAGTGGGAATTGGCTCCGGTGCCCGTCAGT
GGGCAGAGCG
